Addgene plasmid #103364: LSB-hsa-miR-22-5p
Purpose: Used to sense miRNA activity using fluorescence based tools. hsa-miR-22-5p target in 3' UTR of of mKate. miRNA activity can be measured by the repression of mKate2 relative to EBFP2 fluorescent proteins . Plasmid is inherently unstable; please see Depositor Comments
Depositing lab: Ron Weiss. Depositing organization: Massachusetts Institute of Technology. Publication: A mixed antagonistic/synergistic miRNA repression model enables accurate predictions of multi-input miRNA sensor activity. Gam JJ, Babb J, Weiss R. Nat Commun. 2018 Jun 22;9(1):2430. doi: 10.1038/s41467-018-04575-0. PubMed 29934631.
Backbone
  Vector backbone: Low Sensor Backbone (LSB)
  Vector type: Mammalian Expression, Synthetic Biology
Growth in bacteria
  Bacterial resistance: Ampicillin and Kanamycin, 100 & 50 μg/mL
  Growth temperature: 30°C
  Growth strain: NEB Stable
  Copy number: High Copy
Gene/Insert
  Gene/Insert name: hsa-miR-22-5p target
  Species: H. sapiens (human)
  Entrez Gene: MIR22 (a.k.a. MIRN22, hsa-mir-22, miR-22)
  Promoter: EF-1a
  Cloning method: Gibson Cloning
Terms and licenses: Academic/Nonprofit Terms; Industry Terms: Not Available to Industry
Depositor comments: Please note that this plasmid is inherently unstable due to a repeating poly A element. We recommend performing a diagnostic digest on multiple colonies upon receipt. The depositors would like to note the presence of several discrepancies between the depositor sequence and physical plasmid sequence. In particular, the sequences upstream and downstream of the puromycin coding region have 10 bp insertions which do not affect the ability to perform puromycin selection. The sequences for those regions within the physical plasmids are as follows: Upstream of Puro: GAATTCGACCGCCTGTCTCAAGGTGCCACC; Downstream of Puro: GCTTTGAGACTACGCGTGAATTCACTCCTC.
How to cite: LSB-hsa-miR-22-5p was a gift from Ron Weiss (Addgene plasmid # 103364 ; http://n2t.net/addgene:103364 ; RRID:Addgene_103364)
