[The description below was written by a language model from this plasmid's Addgene catalogue record and pLannotate feature annotations shown in this document.]
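Description:
LSB-hsa-miR-22-5p is an 11 kb mammalian expression plasmid built on the Low Sensor Backbone (LSB) and designed as a two-colour fluorescent sensor of microRNA activity. It replicates in E. coli from a high-copy ColE1/pUC-type origin and carries both a β-lactamase gene (ampicillin) and an aph(3')-Ia gene (kanamycin), matching the dual selection listed in the record. A puromycin N-acetyltransferase coding sequence followed by a rabbit β-globin polyadenylation signal is also present and is described by the depositor as usable for puromycin selection, although no mammalian promoter is annotated directly upstream of it.

The payload consists of two parallel transcription units with the same architecture: a human EF-1α core promoter with its intron A, a fluorescent protein coding sequence flanked by Gateway attB1 and attB2 sites (with attB4 upstream of the promoter), and a β-globin 3' region and poly(A) signal. One unit expresses the red protein mKate2 and, according to the record, carries the hsa-miR-22-5p target in its 3' UTR. The target itself is not annotated in the feature table, but presumably lies in the unannotated stretch between attB2 and the β-globin sequence. The other unit expresses EBFP2 without a target and serves as an internal reference. When miR-22-5p is active in transfected cells, mKate2 output is repressed while EBFP2 is unaffected, so the red-to-blue ratio reports miRNA activity independently of plasmid dose.

The depositor notes that the repeated poly(A) elements make the plasmid inherently unstable. The physical plasmid also differs slightly from the deposited sequence, with short insertions flanking the puromycin coding region that do not impair selection.
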