Features (pLannotate 1.2.2; 28 found; start..end, strand, type, name):
     87..675     -  rep_origin     ori: high-copy-number ColE1/pMB1/pBR322/pUC origin of replication
    846..1706    -  CDS            AmpR: β-lactamase; bla; confers resistance to ampicillin, carbenicillin, and related antibiotics
   1707..1778    -  promoter       AmpR promoter: bla
   1857..2456    +  CDS            PuroR: puromycin N-acetyltransferase; pac from Streptomyces alboniger; confers resistance to puromycin
   2461..2541    +  CDS            HBB (fragment): HBB_PONPY - Experimental evidence at transcript level: Swiss-Prot protein existence level 2. Involved in oxygen transport from the lung to the various peripheral tissues. From Pongo pygmaeus (Bornean orangutan).
   2612..2667    +  polyA_signal   β-globin poly(A) signal: rabbit β-globin polyadenylation signal (Gil and Proudfoot, 1987)
   3646..3666    +  protein_bind   attB4: mutant version of attB; core recombination site for the Gateway® BP reaction BP Clonase™
   3734..3945    +  promoter       EF-1α core promoter: core promoter for human elongation factor EF-1α
   3946..4884    +  intron         EF-1α intron A: intron upstream of the start codon of human EF-1α
   4911..4931    +  protein_bind   attB1: mutant version of attB; core recombination site for the Gateway® BP reaction BP Clonase™
   4951..5646    +  CDS            mKate2: mKate2 is a basic (constitutively fluorescent) red fluorescent protein published in 2009, derived from Entacmaea quadricolor. It is reported to be a rapidly-maturing monomer with moderate acid sensitivity.
   5666..5690    -  protein_bind   attB2: mutant version of attB; recombination site for the Gateway® BP reaction BP Clonase™
   5834..5908    +  CDS            HBB (fragment): HBB_PONPY - Experimental evidence at transcript level: Swiss-Prot protein existence level 2. Involved in oxygen transport from the lung to the various peripheral tissues. From Pongo pygmaeus (Bornean orangutan).
   5979..6034    +  polyA_signal   β-globin poly(A) signal: rabbit β-globin polyadenylation signal (Gil and Proudfoot, 1987)
   6418..6443    +  misc_feature   SA: splice acceptor site
   7115..7135    +  protein_bind   attB4: mutant version of attB; core recombination site for the Gateway® BP reaction BP Clonase™
   7203..7414    +  promoter       EF-1α core promoter: core promoter for human elongation factor EF-1α
   7415..8353    +  intron         EF-1α intron A: intron upstream of the start codon of human EF-1α
   8380..8400    +  protein_bind   attB1: mutant version of attB; core recombination site for the Gateway® BP reaction BP Clonase™
   8411..9127    +  CDS            EBFP2: EBFP2 is a basic (constitutively fluorescent) blue fluorescent protein published in 2007, derived from Aequorea victoria. It is reported to be a rapidly-maturing monomer with moderate acid sensitivity.
   9135..9159    -  protein_bind   attB2: mutant version of attB; recombination site for the Gateway® BP reaction BP Clonase™
   9163..9243    +  CDS            HBB (fragment): HBB_PONPY - Experimental evidence at transcript level: Swiss-Prot protein existence level 2. Involved in oxygen transport from the lung to the various peripheral tissues. From Pongo pygmaeus (Bornean orangutan).
   9314..9369    +  polyA_signal   β-globin poly(A) signal: rabbit β-globin polyadenylation signal (Gil and Proudfoot, 1987)
   9752..9774    -  protein_bind   lac operator (fragment): The lac repressor binds to the lac operator to inhibit transcription in E. coli. This inhibition can be relieved by adding lactose or isopropyl-β-D-thiogalactopyranoside (IPTG). lac repressor encoded by lacI
   9778..9808    -  promoter       lac promoter: promoter for the E. coli lac operon
   9823..9844    -  protein_bind   CAP binding site: CAP binding activates transcription in the presence of cAMP. E. coli catabolite activator protein
   9857..9896    -  CDS            lacI (fragment): lac repressor; lacI; The lac repressor binds to the lac operator to inhibit transcription in E. coli. This inhibition can be relieved by adding lactose or isopropyl-β-D-thiogalactopyranoside (IPTG).
  10069..10878   +  CDS            KanR: aminoglycoside phosphotransferase; aph(3')-Ia; confers resistance to kanamycin in bacteria or G418 (Geneticin®) in eukaryotes
>Addgene plasmid #103364 | LSB-hsa-miR-22-5p | depositor full sequence | sequence record 195777 | Full Sequence
AATTGAGGGGATAACGCAGGAAAGAACATGTGAGCAAAAGGCCAGCAAAAGGCCAGGAACCGTAAAAAGG
CCGCGTTGCTGGCGTTTTTCCATAGGCTCCGCCCCCCTGACGAGCATCACAAAAATCGACGCTCAAGTCA
GAGGTGGCGAAACCCGACAGGACTATAAAGATACCAGGCGTTTCCCCCTGGAAGCTCCCTCGTGCGCTCT
CCTGTTCCGACCCTGCCGCTTACCGGATACCTGTCCGCCTTTCTCCCTTCGGGAAGCGTGGCGCTTTCTC
ATAGCTCACGCTGTAGGTATCTCAGTTCGGTGTAGGTCGTTCGCTCCAAGCTGGGCTGTGTGCACGAACC
CCCCGTTCAGCCCGACCGCTGCGCCTTATCCGGTAACTATCGTCTTGAGTCCAACCCGGTAAGACACGAC
TTATCGCCACTGGCAGCAGCCACTGGTAACAGGATTAGCAGAGCGAGGTATGTAGGCGGTGCTACAGAGT
TCTTGAAGTGGTGGCCTAACTACGGCTACACTAGAAGAACAGTATTTGGTATCTGCGCTCTGCTGAAGCC
AGTTACCTTCGGAAAAAGAGTTGGTAGCTCTTGATCCGGCAAACAAACCACCGCTGGTAGCGGTGGTTTT
TTTGTTTGCAAGCAGCAGATTACGCGCAGAAAAAAAGGATCTCAAGAAGATCCTTTGATCTTTTCTACGG
GGTCTGACGCTCAGTGGAACGAAAACTCACGTTAAGGGATTTTGGTCATGAGATTATCAAAAAGGATCTT
CACCTAGATCCTTTTAAATTAAAAATGAAGTTTTAAATCAATCTAAAGTATATATGAGTAAACTTGGTCT
GACAGTTACCAATGCTTAATCAGTGAGGCACCTATCTCAGCGATCTGTCTATTTCGTTCATCCATAGTTG
CCTGACTCCCCGTCGTGTAGATAACTACGATACGGGAGGGCTTACCATCTGGCCCCAGTGCTGCAATGAT
ACCGCGAGAACCACGCTCACCGGCTCCAGATTTATCAGCAATAAACCAGCCAGCCGGAAGGGCCGAGCGC
AGAAGTGGTCCTGCAACTTTATCCGCCTCCATCCAGTCTATTAATTGTTGCCGGGAAGCTAGAGTAAGTA
GTTCGCCAGTTAATAGTTTGCGCAACGTTGTTGCCATTGCTACAGGCATCGTGGTGTCACGCTCGTCGTT
TGGTATGGCTTCATTCAGCTCCGGTTCCCAACGATCAAGGCGAGTTACATGATCCCCCATGTTGTGCAAA
AAAGCGGTTAGCTCCTTCGGTCCTCCGATCGTTGTCAGAAGTAAGTTGGCCGCAGTGTTATCACTCATGG
TTATGGCAGCACTGCATAATTCTCTTACTGTCATGCCATCCGTAAGATGCTTTTCTGTGACTGGTGAGTA
CTCAACCAAGTCATTCTGAGAATAGTGTATGCGGCGACCGAGTTGCTCTTGCCCGGCGTCAATACGGGAT
AATACCGCGCCACATAGCAGAACTTTAAAAGTGCTCATCATTGGAAAACGTTCTTCGGGGCGAAAACTCT
CAAGGATCTTACCGCTGTTGAGATCCAGTTCGATGTAACCCACTCGTGCACCCAACTGATCTTCAGCATC
TTTTACTTTCACCAGCGTTTCTGGGTGAGCAAAAACAGGAAGGCAAAATGCCGCAAAAAAGGGAATAAGG
GCGACACGGAAATGTTGAATACTCATACTCTTCCTTTTTCAATATTATTGAAGCATTTATCAGGGTTATT
GTCTCATGAGCGGATACATATTTGAATGTAGCTCCGAATTTCTCGAGGGCTTGTCGACGACGGCGGTCTC
CGTCGTCAGGATCATGAATTCGACCCGCCTGCCACCATGACCGAGTACAAGCCCACGGTGCGCCTCGCCA
CCCGCGACGACGTCCCCCGGGCCGTACGCACCCTCGCCGCCGCGTTCGCCGACTACCCCGCCACGCGCCA
CACCGTCGACCCGGACCGCCACATCGAGCGGGTCACCGAGCTGCAAGAACTCTTCCTCACGCGCGTCGGG
CTCGACATCGGCAAGGTGTGGGTCGCGGACGACGGCGCCGCGGTGGCGGTCTGGACCACGCCGGAGAGCG
TCGAAGCGGGGGCGGTGTTCGCCGAGATCGGCCCGCGCATGGCCGAGTTGAGCGGTTCCCGGCTGGCCGC
GCAGCAACAGATGGAAGGCCTCCTGGCGCCGCACCGGCCCAAGGAGCCCGCGTGGTTCCTGGCCACCGTC
GGCGTCTCGCCCGACCACCAGGGCAAGGGTCTGGGCAGCGCCGTCGTGCTCCCCGGAGTGGAGGCGGCCG
AGCGCGCCGGGGTGCCCGCCTTCCTGGAGACATCCGCGCCCCGCAACCTCCCCTTCTACGAGCGGCTCGG
CTTCACCGTCACCGCCGACGTCGAGGTGCCCGAAGGACCGCGCACCTGGTGCATGACCCGCAAGCCCGGT
GCCTGATACGCGTGAATTCACTCCTCAGGTGCAGGCTGCCTATCAGAAGGTGGTGGCTGGTGTGGCCAAT
GCCCTGGCTCACAAATACCACTGAGATCTTTTTCCCTCTGCCAAAAATTATGGGGACATCATGAAGCCCC
TTGAGCATCTGACTTCTGGCTAATAAAGGAAATTTATTTTCATTGCAATAGTGTGTTGGAATTTTTTGTG
TCTCTCACTCGGAAGGACATATGGGAGGGCAAATCATTTAAAACATCAGAATGAGTATTTGGTTTAGAGT
TTGGCAACATATGCCCATATGCTGGCTGCCATGAACAAAGGTTGGCTATAAAGAGGTCATCAGTATATGA
AACAGCCCCCTGCTGTCCATTCCTTATTCCATAGAAAAGCCTTGACTTGAGGTTAGATTTTTTTTATATT
TTGTTTTGTGTTATTTTTTTCTTTAACATCCCTAAAATTTTCCTTACATGTTTTACTAGCCAGATTTTTC
CTCCTCTCCTGACTACTCCCAGTCATAGCTGTCCCTCTTCTCTTATGGAGATCCCTCGACCTGCAGCCCA
AGCTTGAATTCTCTAGAATTACCCTGTTATCCCTATGCTTGGTTTACCGAGCTCTTATTGGTTTTCAAAC
TTCATTGACTGTGCCCAACGCGCCTGGGAGCTCACGGGGACAGCCCCCCCCCAAAGCCCCCAGGGATGTA
ATTACGTCCCTCCCCCGCTAGGGGGCAGCAGCGAGCCGCCCGGGGCTCCGCTCCGGTCCGGCGCTCCCCC
CGCATCCCCGAGCCGGCAGCGTGCGGGGACAGCCCGGGCACGGGGAAGGTGGCACGGGATCGCTTTCCTC
TGAACGCTTCTCGCTGCTCTTTGAGCCTGCAGACACCTGGGGGGATACGGGGAAAAAGCTAGGCTGAAAG
ACCGGTTCTTAGAATGACACGCGCCTGGGAGCTCACGGGGACAGCCCCCCCCCAAAGCCCCCAGGGATGT
AATTACGTCCCTCCCCCGCTAGGGGGCAGCAGCGAGCCGCCCGGGGCTCCGCTCCGGTCCGGCGCTCCCC
CCGCATCCCCGAGCCGGCAGCGTGCGGGGACAGCCCGGGCACGGGGAAGGTGGCACGGGATCGCTTTCCT
CTGAACGCTTCTCGCTGCTCTTTGAGCCTGCAGACACCTGGGGGGATACGGGGAAAAAGCTAACTTCTGA
GACGACAACTTTGTATAGAAAAGTTGGCTCCGAATTCGCCCTTGACAGCAGAGATCCAGTTTGGTTAATT
AATTGGCTCCGGTGCCCGTCAGTGGGCAGAGCGCACATCGCCCACAGTCCCCGAGAAGTTGTGGGGAGGG
GTCGGCAATTGAACCGGTGCCTAGAGAAGGTGGCGCGGGGTAAACTGGGAAAGTGATGTCGTGTACTGGC
TCCGCCTTTTTCCCGAGGGTGGGGGAGAACCGTATATAAGTGCAGTAGTCGCCGTGAACGTTCTTTTTCG
CAACGGGTTTGCCGCCAGAACACAGGTAAGTGCCGTGTGTGGTTCCCGCGGGCCTGGCCTCTTTACGGGT
TATGGCCCTTGCGTGCCTTGAATTACTTCCACCTGGCTGCAGTACGTGATTCTTGATCCCGAGCTTCGGG
TTGGAAGTGGGTGGGAGAGTTCGAGGCCTTGCGCTTAAGGAGCCCCTTCGCCTCGTGCTTGAGTTGAGGC
CTGGCCTGGGCGCTGGGGCCGCCGCGTGCGAATCTGGTGGCACCTTCGCGCCTGTCTCGCTGCTTTCGAT
AAGTCTCTAGCCATTTAAAATTTTTGATGACCTGCTGCGACGCTTTTTTTCTGGCAAGATAGTCTTGTAA
ATGCGGGCCAAGATCTGCACACTGGTATTTCGGTTTTTGGGGCCGCGGGCGGCGACGGGGCCCGTGCGTC
CCAGCGCACATGTTCGGCGAGGCGGGGCCTGCGAGCGCGGCCACCGAGAATCGGACGGGGGTAGTCTCAA
GCTGGCCGGCCTGCTCTGGTGCCTGGCCTCGCGCCGCCGTGTATCGCCCCGCCCTGGGCGGCAAGGCTGG
CCCGGTCGGCACCAGTTGCGTGAGCGGAAAGATGGCCGCTTCCCGGCCCTGCTGCAGGGAGCTCAAAATG
GAGGACGCGGCGCTCGGGAGAGCGGGCGGGTGAGTCACCCACACAAAGGAAAAGGGCCTTTCCGTCCTCA
GCCGTCGCTTCATGTGACTCCACGGAGTACCGGGCGCCGTCCAGGCACCTCGATTAGTTCTCGAGCTTTT
GGAGTACGTCGTCTTTAGGTTGGGGGGAGGGGTTTTATGCGATGGAGTTTCCCCACACTGAGTGGGTGGA
GACTGAAGTTAGGCCAGCTTGGCACTTGATGTAATTCTCCTTGGAATTTGCCCTTTTTGAGTTTGGATCT
TGGTTCATTCTCAAGCCTCAGACAGTGGTTCAAAGTTTTTTTCTTCCATTTCAGGTGTCGTGAGAAGGGC
GAATTCGACCCAAGTTTGTACAAAAAAGCAGGCTGGATCCAGGTGCCACCATGGTGAGCGAGCTGATTAA
GGAGAACATGCACATGAAGCTGTACATGGAGGGCACCGTGAACAACCACCACTTCAAGTGCACATCCGAG
GGCGAAGGCAAGCCCTACGAGGGCACCCAGACCATGAGAATCAAGGCGGTCGAGGGCGGCCCTCTCCCCT
TCGCCTTCGACATCCTGGCTACCAGCTTCATGTACGGCAGCAAAACCTTCATCAACCACACCCAGGGCAT
CCCCGACTTCTTTAAGCAGTCCTTCCCCGAGGGCTTCACATGGGAGAGAGTCACCACATACGAAGATGGG
GGCGTGCTGACCGCTACCCAGGACACCAGCCTCCAGGACGGCTGCCTCATCTACAACGTCAAGATCAGAG
GGGTGAACTTCCCATCCAACGGCCCTGTGATGCAGAAGAAAACACTCGGCTGGGAGGCCTCCACCGAGAC
ACTGTACCCCGCTGACGGCGGCCTGGAAGGCAGAGCCGACATGGCCCTGAAGCTCGTGGGCGGGGGCCAC
CTGATCTGCAACCTTAAGACCACATACAGATCCAAGAAACCCGCTAAGAACCTCAAGATGCCCGGCGTCT
ACTATGTGGACAGGAGACTGGAAAGAATCAAGGAGGCCGACAAAGAGACATACGTCGAGCAGCACGAGGT
GGCTGTGGCCAGATACTGCGACCTCCCTAGCAAACTGGGGCACAAACTTAATTGAGAATTCTACCACCCA
GCTTTCTTGTACAAAGTGGTACGTCTCAAGACCAGAGGTCTCTGCTTACACACGTTAAAGCTTGCCACTG
AAGAACTTAAAGCTTGCCACTGAAGAACTTAAAGCTTGCCACTGAAGAACTTAAAGCTTGCCACTGAAGA
ACTCAACCAGAAGAGACCTGTGCTTCACTCCTCAGGTGCAGGCTGCCTATCAGAAGGTGGTGGCTGGTGT
GGCCAATGCCCTGGCTCACAAATACCACTGAGATCTTTTTCCCTCTGCCAAAAATTATGGGGACATCATG
AAGCCCCTTGAGCATCTGACTTCTGGCTAATAAAGGAAATTTATTTTCATTGCAATAGTGTGTTGGAATT
TTTTGTGTCTCTCACTCGGAAGGACATATGGGAGGGCAAATCATTTAAAACATCAGAATGAGTATTTGGT
TTAGAGTTTGGCAACATATGCCCATATGCTGGCTGCCATGAACAAAGGTTGGCTATAAAGAGGTCATCAG
TATATGAAACAGCCCCCTGCTGTCCATTCCTTATTCCATAGAAAAGCCTTGACTTGAGGTTAGATTTTTT
TTATATTTTGTTTTGTGTTATTTTTTTCTTTAACATCCCTAAAATTTTCCTTACATGTTTTACTAGCCAG
ATTTTTCCTCCTCTCCTGACTACTCCCAGTCATAGCTGTCCCTCTTCTCTTATGGAGATCCCGAGCGGTG
CGTTTTTATGCTTGTAGTATTGTATAATGTTTTTAAGATCCAAGCTTCTGACCTCTTCTCTTCCTCCCAC
AGGGCCTCGAGACAATTGCATCGATGGTACCAGTGAAAGTCTGCAATGAATTCGAGTTGGCGCGCCTGTC
ATTCTAAATCTCTCTTTCAGCCTAAAGCTTTTTCCCCGTATCCCCCCAGGTGTCTGCAGGCTCAAAGAGC
AGCGAGAAGCGTTCAGAGGAAAGCGATCCCGTGCCACCTTCCCCGTGCCCGGGCTGTCCCCGCACGCTGC
CGGCTCGGGGATGCGGGGGGAGCGCCGGACCGGAGCGGAGCCCCGGGCGGCTCGCTGCTGCCCCCTAGCG
GGGGAGGGACGTAATTACATCCCTGGGGGCTTTGGGAGGGGGCTGTCCCCGTGAGCTCCCAGGCGCGCCT
GTCATTCTAAATCTCTCTTTCAGCCTAAAGCTTTTTCCCCGTATCCCCCCAGGTGTCTGCAGGCTCAAAG
AGCAGCGAGAAGCGTTCAGAGGAAAGCGATCCCGTGCCACCTTCCCCGTGCCCGGGCTGTCCCCGCACGC
TGCCGGCTCGGGGATGCGGGGGGAGCGCCGGACCGGAGCGGAGCCCCGGGCGGCTCGCTGCTGCCCCCTA
GCGGGGGAGGGACGTAATTACATCCCTGGGGGCTTTGGGGGGGGGCTGTCCCCGTGAGCTCCCAGGCGCG
CCAACTCGGTACCGTATCGATGTCGACGTTAACGCTAGTGATATCAACTTTGTATAGAAAAGTTGGCTCC
GAATTCGCCCTTGACAGCAGAGATCCAGTTTGGTTAATTAATTGGCTCCGGTGCCCGTCAGTGGGCAGAG
CGCACATCGCCCACAGTCCCCGAGAAGTTGTGGGGAGGGGTCGGCAATTGAACCGGTGCCTAGAGAAGGT
GGCGCGGGGTAAACTGGGAAAGTGATGTCGTGTACTGGCTCCGCCTTTTTCCCGAGGGTGGGGGAGAACC
GTATATAAGTGCAGTAGTCGCCGTGAACGTTCTTTTTCGCAACGGGTTTGCCGCCAGAACACAGGTAAGT
GCCGTGTGTGGTTCCCGCGGGCCTGGCCTCTTTACGGGTTATGGCCCTTGCGTGCCTTGAATTACTTCCA
CCTGGCTGCAGTACGTGATTCTTGATCCCGAGCTTCGGGTTGGAAGTGGGTGGGAGAGTTCGAGGCCTTG
CGCTTAAGGAGCCCCTTCGCCTCGTGCTTGAGTTGAGGCCTGGCCTGGGCGCTGGGGCCGCCGCGTGCGA
ATCTGGTGGCACCTTCGCGCCTGTCTCGCTGCTTTCGATAAGTCTCTAGCCATTTAAAATTTTTGATGAC
CTGCTGCGACGCTTTTTTTCTGGCAAGATAGTCTTGTAAATGCGGGCCAAGATCTGCACACTGGTATTTC
GGTTTTTGGGGCCGCGGGCGGCGACGGGGCCCGTGCGTCCCAGCGCACATGTTCGGCGAGGCGGGGCCTG
CGAGCGCGGCCACCGAGAATCGGACGGGGGTAGTCTCAAGCTGGCCGGCCTGCTCTGGTGCCTGGCCTCG
CGCCGCCGTGTATCGCCCCGCCCTGGGCGGCAAGGCTGGCCCGGTCGGCACCAGTTGCGTGAGCGGAAAG
ATGGCCGCTTCCCGGCCCTGCTGCAGGGAGCTCAAAATGGAGGACGCGGCGCTCGGGAGAGCGGGCGGGT
GAGTCACCCACACAAAGGAAAAGGGCCTTTCCGTCCTCAGCCGTCGCTTCATGTGACTCCACGGAGTACC
GGGCGCCGTCCAGGCACCTCGATTAGTTCTCGAGCTTTTGGAGTACGTCGTCTTTAGGTTGGGGGGAGGG
GTTTTATGCGATGGAGTTTCCCCACACTGAGTGGGTGGAGACTGAAGTTAGGCCAGCTTGGCACTTGATG
TAATTCTCCTTGGAATTTGCCCTTTTTGAGTTTGGATCTTGGTTCATTCTCAAGCCTCAGACAGTGGTTC
AAAGTTTTTTTCTTCCATTTCAGGTGTCGTGAGAAGGGCGAATTCGACCCAAGTTTGTACAAAAAAGCAG
GCTCGCCACCATGGTGAGCAAGGGCGAGGAGCTGTTCACCGGGGTGGTGCCCATCCTGGTCGAGCTGGAC
GGCGACGTAAACGGCCACAAGTTCAGCGTGAGGGGCGAGGGCGAGGGCGATGCCACCAACGGCAAGCTGA
CCCTGAAGTTCATCTGCACCACCGGCAAGCTGCCCGTGCCCTGGCCCACCCTCGTGACCACCCTGAGCCA
CGGCGTGCAGTGCTTCGCCCGCTACCCCGACCACATGAAGCAGCACGACTTCTTCAAGTCCGCCATGCCC
GAAGGCTACGTCCAGGAGCGCACCATCTTCTTCAAGGACGACGGCACCTACAAGACCCGCGCCGAGGTGA
AGTTCGAGGGCGACACCCTAGTGAACCGCATCGAGCTGAAGGGCGTCGACTTCAAGGAGGACGGCAACAT
CCTGGGGCACAAGCTGGAGTACAACTTCAACAGCCACAACATCTATATCATGGCCGTCAAGCAGAAGAAC
GGCATCAAGGTGAACTTCAAGATCCGCCACAACGTGGAGGACGGCAGCGTGCAGCTCGCCGACCACTACC
AGCAGAACACCCCCATCGGCGACGGCCCCGTGCTGCTGCCCGACAGCCACTACCTGAGCACCCAGTCCGT
GCTGAGCAAAGACCCCAACGAGAAGCGCGATCACATGGTCCTGCTGGAGTTCCGCACCGCCGCCGGGATC
ACTCTCGGCATGGACGAGCTGTACAAGTAATACCACCCAGCTTTCTTGTACAAAGTGGTACGCGTGAATT
CACTCCTCAGGTGCAGGCTGCCTATCAGAAGGTGGTGGCTGGTGTGGCCAATGCCCTGGCTCACAAATAC
CACTGAGATCTTTTTCCCTCTGCCAAAAATTATGGGGACATCATGAAGCCCCTTGAGCATCTGACTTCTG
GCTAATAAAGGAAATTTATTTTCATTGCAATAGTGTGTTGGAATTTTTTGTGTCTCTCACTCGGAAGGAC
ATATGGGAGGGCAAATCATTTAAAACATCAGAATGAGTATTTGGTTTAGAGTTTGGCAACATATGCCCAT
ATGCTGGCTGCCATGAACAAAGGTTGGCTATAAAGAGGTCATCAGTATATGAAACAGCCCCCTGCTGTCC
ATTCCTTATTCCATAGAAAAGCCTTGACTTGAGGTTAGATTTTTTTTATATTTTGTTTTGTGTTATTTTT
TTCTTTAACATCCCTAAAATTTTCCTTACATGTTTTACTAGCCAGATTTTTCCTCCTCTCCTGACTACTC
CCAGTCATAGCTGTCCCTCTTCTCTTATGGAGATCCCTCGACCTGCAGCCCAAGCTTGGCGTAATCATGG
TCATAGCTGTTTCCTGTGTGAAATTGTTATCCGCTCACAATTCCACACAACATACGAGCCGGAAGCATAA
AGTGTAAAGCCTGGGGTGCCTAATGAGTGAGCTAACTCACATTAATTGCGTTGCGCTCACTGCCCGCTTT
CCAGTCGGGAAACCTGTCGTGCCAGCGGATCGACAGTACTAAGCTTGGTCTAATACCCAATCTCTCGTCT
TATCCAGATGTTTTATACGCCTCTGGCCCGTGTCTCAAAATCTCTGATGTTACATTGCACAAGATAAAAT
AATATCATCATGAACAATAAAACTGTCTGCTTACATAAACAGTAATACAAGGGGTGTTATGAGCCATATT
CAACGGGAAACGTCGAGGCCGCGATTAAATTCCAACATGGATGCTGATTTATATGGGTATAAATGGGCTC
GCGATAATGTCGGGCAATCAGGTGCGACAATCTATCGCTTGTATGGGAAGCCCGATGCGCCAGAGTTGTT
TCTGAAACATGGCAAAGGTAGCGTTGCCAATGATGTTACAGATGAGATGGTCAGACTAAACTGGCTGACG
GAATTTATGCCTCTTCCGACCATCAAGCATTTTATCCGTACTCCTGATGATGCATGGTTACTCACCACTG
CGATCCCCGGAAAAACAGCATTCCAGGTATTAGAAGAATATCCTGATTCAGGTGAAAATATTGTTGATGC
GCTGGCAGTGTTCCTGCGCCGGTTGCATTCGATTCCTGTTTGTAATTGTCCTTTTAACAGCGATCGCGTA
TTTCGTCTCGCTCAGGCGCAATCACGAATGAATAACGGTTTGGTTGATGCGAGTGATTTTGATGACGAGC
GTAATGGCTGGCCTGTTGAACAAGTCTGGAAAGAAATGCATAAACTTTTGCCATTCTCACCGGATTCAGT
CGTCACTCATGGTGATTTCTCACTTGATAACCTTATTTTTGACGAGGGGAAATTAATAGGTTGTATTGAT
GTTGGACGAGTCGGAATCGCAGACCGATACCAGGATCTTGCCATCCTATGGAACTGCCTCGGTGAGTTTT
CTCCTTCATTACAGAAACGGCTTTTTCAAAAATATGGTATTGATAATCCTGATATGAATAAATTGCAGTT
TCATTTGATGCTCGATGAGTTTTTCTAATCAGAATTGGTTAATTGGTTGTAACACTGGCAGAGCATTACG
CTGACTTGACGGGACGGCGCAAGCTCATGACCAAAATCCCTTAACGTGAGTTACGCGTCGTTCCACTGAG
CGTCAGAGGTATCACTAGTATTACAGAGGTAAGTTATAACAGTCGCCTAACCC
