>Addgene plasmid #103364 | LSB-hsa-miR-22-5p | depositor partial sequence | sequence record 195778 | hsa-miR-22-5p target
TAAAGCTTGCCACTGAAGAACT
