>Addgene plasmid #103364 | LSB-hsa-miR-22-5p | addgene partial sequence | sequence record 272265 | mKate2-F 5'-ACCCGCTAAGAACCTCAAGA-3'
TCAAGGAGGCCGACAAAGAGACATACGTCGAGCAGCACGAGGTGGCTGTGGCCAGATACTGCGACCTCCC
TAGCAAACTGGGGCACAAACTTAATTGAGAATTCTACCACCCAGCTTTCTTGTACAAAGTGGTACGTCTC
AAGACCAGAGGTCTCTGCTTACACACGTTAAAGCTTGCCACTGAAGAACTTAAAGCTTGCCACTGAAGAA
CTTAAAGCTTGCCACTGAAGAACTTAAAGCTTGCCACTGAAGAACTCAACCAGAAGAGACCTGTGCTTCA
CTCCTCAGGTGCAGGCTGCCTATCAGAAGGTGGTGGCTGGTGTGGCCAATGCCCTGGCTCACAAATACCA
CTGAGATCTTTTTCCCTCTGCCAAAAATTATGGGGACATCATGAAGCCCCTTGAGCATCTGACTTCTGGC
TAATAAAGGAAATTTATTTTCATTGCAATAGTGTGTTGGAATTTTTTGTGTCTCTCACTCGGAAGGACAT
ATGGGAGGGCAAATCATTTAAAACATCAGAATGAGTATTTGG
